Addgene plasmid #126050: pFA6a-TurboID-3MYC-natMX6 (pFB1434)
Purpose: For C-terminal tagging with TurboID in yeast including nourseothricin-resistant marker
Depositing lab: François Bachand. Depositing organization: University of Sherbrooke. Publication: Proximity-dependent biotinylation by TurboID to identify protein-protein interaction networks in yeast. Larochelle M, Bergeron D, Arcand B, Bachand F. J Cell Sci. 2019 May 7. pii: jcs.232249. doi: 10.1242/jcs.232249. PubMed 31064814.
Backbone
  Vector backbone: pFA6a
  Total vector size (bp): 4993
  Vector type: PCR-based C-terminal tagging
  Selectable markers: NatMX6 (select with Nourseothricin)
Growth in bacteria
  Bacterial resistance: Ampicillin, 100 μg/mL
  Growth temperature: 37°C
  Growth strain: DH5alpha
  Copy number: Unknown
Gene/Insert
  Gene/Insert name: TurboID
  Cloning method: Restriction Enzyme; 5′ cloning site AscI (unknown if destroyed); 3′ cloning site PacI (unknown if destroyed)
  Sequencing primers: 5′ SP6; 3′ T7
Resource information
  A portion of this plasmid was derived from a plasmid made by: The TurboID insert was originally described in: Efficient proximity labeling in living cells and organisms with TurboID. Branon TC, Bosch JA, Sanchez AD, Udeshi ND, Svinkina T, Carr SA, Feldman JL, Perrimon N, Ting AY Nat Biotechnol. 2018 Aug 20. pii: nbt.4201. doi: 10.1038/nbt.4201
Terms and licenses: Academic/Nonprofit Terms; Industry Terms: Not Available to Industry
How to cite: pFA6a-TurboID-3MYC-natMX6 (pFB1434) was a gift from François Bachand (Addgene plasmid # 126050 ; http://n2t.net/addgene:126050 ; RRID:Addgene_126050)
