[The description below was written by a language model from this plasmid's Addgene catalogue record and pLannotate feature annotations shown in this document.]
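Description:
pFA6a-TurboID-3MYC-natMX6 (pFB1434) is a roughly 5 kb template plasmid from the pFA6a family, designed for PCR-based C-terminal tagging of chromosomal genes in yeast rather than for expression from the plasmid itself. It is propagated in E. coli using a high-copy ColE1/pUC-type origin and an ampicillin resistance gene (β-lactamase with its own promoter). No yeast origin of replication is annotated, consistent with its role as a source of an integrating cassette. SP6 and T7 promoters flank the module and serve as sequencing primer sites. The short lacI, rop and bom fragments in the feature table are backbone remnants.

The tagging module begins with the TurboID coding sequence, annotated by homology as E. coli birA because TurboID is an engineered, promiscuous variant of that biotin ligase. It is followed directly by three tandem Myc epitopes and the S. cerevisiae ADH1 terminator. No promoter precedes this open reading frame, since after integration the fusion is driven by the target gene's own promoter. Downstream lies the natMX6 marker: the nourseothricin acetyltransferase gene under the Ashbya gossypii TEF promoter and terminator, which allows selection of integrants with nourseothricin.

In use, the TurboID-3MYC-terminator-natMX6 block is amplified with primers carrying homology to the 3′ end of a gene of interest and integrated by homologous recombination. This yields an endogenously expressed bait fused to TurboID. The fusion biotinylates nearby proteins for proximity-dependent mapping of protein interaction networks, and the Myc tag allows detection of the bait.
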