Features (pLannotate 1.2.2; 14 found; start..end, strand, type, name):
     67..1023    +  CDS            birA: BIRA_ECOLI - Also known as bioR, dhbB. Experimental evidence at protein level: Swiss-Prot protein existence level 1. Acts both as a biotin--[acetyl-CoA-carboxylase] ligase and a biotin-operon repressor. In the presence of ATP, BirA activates biotin to form the BirA-biotinyl-5'-adenylate (BirA-bio-5'-AMP or holoBirA) complex. HoloBirA can either transfer the biotinyl moiety to the biotin carboxyl carrier protein (BCCP) subunit of acetyl-CoA carboxylase, or bind to the biotin operator site and inhibit transcription of the operon. From Escherichia coli (strain K12).
   1027..1116    +  CDS            3xMyc: 3 tandem Myc epitope tags
   1140..1327    +  terminator     ADH1 terminator: S. cerevisiae ADH1; transcription terminator for the S. cerevisiae alcohol dehydrogenase 1 (ADH1) gene
   1402..1745    +  promoter       TEF promoter: Ashbya gossypii TEF promoter
   1752..2316    +  CDS            NrsR (fragment): nourseothricin acetyltransferase; Streptomyces noursei nat1; confers resistance to nourseothricin
   2324..2521    +  terminator     TEF terminator: Ashbya gossypii TEF terminator
   2626..2644    -  promoter       T7 promoter: promoter for bacteriophage T7 RNA polymerase
   2666..2719    -  CDS            lacI (fragment): lac repressor; lacI; The lac repressor binds to the lac operator to inhibit transcription in E. coli. This inhibition can be relieved by adding lactose or isopropyl-β-D-thiogalactopyranoside (IPTG).
   2902..3490    -  rep_origin     ori: high-copy-number ColE1/pMB1/pBR322/pUC origin of replication
   3661..4521    -  CDS            AmpR: β-lactamase; bla; confers resistance to ampicillin, carbenicillin, and related antibiotics
   4522..4626    -  promoter       AmpR promoter: bla
   4721..4756    +  CDS            rop (fragment): Rop protein, which maintains plasmids at low copy number; rop
   4858..4909    +  misc_feature   bom (fragment): basis of mobility region from pBR322
   4972..4990    +  promoter       SP6 promoter: promoter for bacteriophage SP6 RNA polymerase
>Addgene plasmid #126050 | pFA6a-TurboID-3MYC-natMX6 (pFB1434) | addgene full sequence | sequence record 244952 | Addgene NGS Result
ACGCGGCCGCCAGCTGAAGCTTCGTACGCTGCAGGTCGACGGATCCCCGGGTTAATTAACATCTTTAAAG
ACAATACAGTGCCGCTCAAATTGATAGCCCTCCTTGCAAATGGAGAGTTTCACAGCGGTGAACAACTGGG
CGAGACTCTGGGTATGTCACGCGCAGCTATAAATAAGCATATACAGACACTCAGGGATTGGGGGGTTGAC
GTATTTACAGTGCCAGGCAAGGGCTATTCTCTCCCAGAGCCCATACCACTTTTGAATGCTAAACAGATAC
TTGGTCAATTGGATGGAGGTAGCGTTGCGGTGCTCCCGGTTGTTGATTCCACAAATCAGTATCTGCTGGA
TAGGATTGGAGAACTCAAAAGCGGGGATGCCTGTATCGCGGAATACCAACAAGCTGGTCGAGGCTCACGA
GGCAGAAAATGGTTCTCCCCGTTCGGGGCAAATCTGTACCTTAGCATGTTTTGGCGCTTGAAAAGAGGAC
CCGCGGCGATAGGACTCGGCCCCGTTATTGGAATTGTTATGGCCGAAGCTCTTCGAAAATTGGGTGCTGA
CAAGGTTCGGGTGAAGTGGCCTAACGATTTGTATTTGCAGGACCGGAAACTCGCAGGAATTTTGGTCGAG
CTGGCAGGTATTACTGGTGACGCGGCTCAAATTGTTATAGGTGCCGGCATCAACGTCGCTATGAGACGGG
TCGAAGAGTCCGTTGTAAATCAAGGGTGGATTACACTCCAGGAGGCAGGCATAAATCTCGACCGAAATAC
GTTGGCTGCTACCCTGATTCGAGAGCTTAGAGCTGCACTCGAATTGTTTGAACAAGAAGGTCTCGCACCA
TATCTTCCGAGATGGGAGAAACTCGATAATTTCATTAACCGGCCTGTCAAGTTGATCATTGGAGATAAAG
AGATTTTCGGGATTTCCAGAGGTATTGACAAACAAGGCGCTCTCCTCCTTGAGCAAGATGGGGTGATCAA
GCCTTGGATGGGGGGCGAGATCTCCCTGAGGTCAGCAGAGAAAGACGAGCAGAAACTCATCTCTGAAGAA
GATCTGGAACAAAAGTTGATTTCAGAAGAAGATCTGGAACAGAAGCTCATCTCTGAGGAAGATCTGTGAG
GCGCGCCACTTCTAAATAAGCGAATTTCTTATGATTTATGATTTTTATTATTAAATAAGTTATAAAAAAA
ATAAGTGTATACAAATTTTAAAGTGACTCTTAGGTTTTAAAACGAAAATTCTTATTCTTGAGTAACTCTT
TCCTGTAGGTCAGGTTGCTTTCTCAGGTATAGTATGAGGTCGCTCTTATTGACCACACCTCTACCGGCAG
ATCCGCTAGGGATAACAGGGTAATATAGATCTGTTTAGCTTGCCTCGTCCCCGCCGGGTCACCCGGCCAG
CGACATGGAGGCCCAGAATACCCTCCTTGACAGTCTTGACGTGCGCAGCTCAGGGGCATGATGTGACTGT
CGCCCGTACATTTAGCCCATACATCCCCATGTATAATCATTTGCATCCATACATTTTGATGGCCGCACGG
CGCGAAGCAAAAATTACGGCTCCTCGCTGCAGACCTGCGAGCAGGGAAACGCTCCCCTCACAGACGCGTT
GAATTGTCCCCACGCCGCGCCCCTGTAGAGAAATATAAAAGGTTAGGATTTGCCACTGAGGTTCTTCTTT
CATATACTTCCTTTTTAAATCTTGCTAGGATACAGTTCTCACATCACATCCGAACATAAACAACCATGGG
TACCACTCTTGACGACACGGCTTACCGGTACCGCACCAGTGTCCCGGGGGACGCCGAGGCCATCGAGGCA
CTGGATGGGTCCTTCACCACCGACACCGTCTTCCGCGTCACCGCCACCGGGGACGGCTTCACCCTGCGGG
AGGTGCCGGTGGACCCGCCCCTGACCAAGGTGTTCCCCGACGACGAATCGGACGACGAATCGGACGACGG
GGAGGACGGCGACCCGGACTCTCGGACGTTCGTCGCGTACGGGGACGACGGCGACCTGGCGGGCTTCGTG
GTCGTCTCGTACTCCGGCTGGAACCGCCGGCTGACCGTCGAGGACATCGAGGTCGCCCCGGAGCACCGGG
GGCACGGGGTCGGGCGCGCGTTGATGGGGCTCGCGACGGAGTTCGCCCGCGAGCGGGGTGCCGGGCACCT
CTGGCTGGAGGTCACCAACGTCAACGCACCGGCGATCCACGCGTACCGGCGGATGGGGTTCACCCTCTGC
GGCCTGGACACCGCCCTGTACGACGGCACCGCCTCGGACGGCGAGCAGGCGCTCTACATGAGCATGCCCT
GCCCCTAATCAGTACTGACAATAAAAAGATTCTTGTTTTCAAGAACTTGTCATTTGTATAGTTTTTTTAT
ATTGTAGTTGTTCTATTTTAATCAAATGTTAGCGTGATTTATATTTTTTTTCGCCTCGACATCATCTGCC
CAGATGCGAAGTTAAGTGCGCAGAAAGTAATATCATGCGTCAATCGTATGTGAATGCTGGTCGCTATACT
GCTGTCGATTCGATACTAACGCCGCCATCCAGTTTAAACGAGCTCGAATTCATCGATGATATCAGATCCA
CTAGTGGCCTATGCGGCCGCGGATCTGCCGGTCTCCCTATAGTGAGTCGTATTAATTTCGATAAGCCAGG
TTAACCTGCATTAATGAATCGGCCAACGCGCGGGGAGAGGCGGTTTGCGTATTGGGCGCTCTTCCGCTTC
CTCGCTCACTGACTCGCTGCGCTCGGTCGTTCGGCTGCGGCGAGCGGTATCAGCTCACTCAAAGGCGGTA
ATACGGTTATCCACAGAATCAGGGGATAACGCAGGAAAGAACATGTGAGCAAAAGGCCAGCAAAAGGCCA
GGAACCGTAAAAAGGCCGCGTTGCTGGCGTTTTTCCATAGGCTCCGCCCCCCTGACGAGCATCACAAAAA
TCGACGCTCAAGTCAGAGGTGGCGAAACCCGACAGGACTATAAAGATACCAGGCGTTTCCCCCTGGAAGC
TCCCTCGTGCGCTCTCCTGTTCCGACCCTGCCGCTTACCGGATACCTGTCCGCCTTTCTCCCTTCGGGAA
GCGTGGCGCTTTCTCATAGCTCACGCTGTAGGTATCTCAGTTCGGTGTAGGTCGTTCGCTCCAAGCTGGG
CTGTGTGCACGAACCCCCCGTTCAGCCCGACCGCTGCGCCTTATCCGGTAACTATCGTCTTGAGTCCAAC
CCGGTAAGACACGACTTATCGCCACTGGCAGCAGCCACTGGTAACAGGATTAGCAGAGCGAGGTATGTAG
GCGGTGCTACAGAGTTCTTGAAGTGGTGGCCTAACTACGGCTACACTAGAAGAACAGTATTTGGTATCTG
CGCTCTGCTGAAGCCAGTTACCTTCGGAAAAAGAGTTGGTAGCTCTTGATCCGGCAAACAAACCACCGCT
GGTAGCGGTGGTTTTTTTGTTTGCAAGCAGCAGATTACGCGCAGAAAAAAAGGATCTCAAGAAGATCCTT
TGATCTTTTCTACGGGGTCTGACGCTCAGTGGAACGAAAACTCACGTTAAGGGATTTTGGTCATGAGATT
ATCAAAAAGGATCTTCACCTAGATCCTTTTAAATTAAAAATGAAGTTTTAAATCAATCTAAAGTATATAT
GAGTAAACTTGGTCTGACAGTTACCAATGCTTAATCAGTGAGGCACCTATCTCAGCGATCTGTCTATTTC
GTTCATCCATAGTTGCCTGACTCCCCGTCGTGTAGATAACTACGATACGGGAGGGCTTACCATCTGGCCC
CAGTGCTGCAATGATACCGCGAGACCCACGCTCACCGGCTCCAGATTTATCAGCAATAAACCAGCCAGCC
GGAAGGGCCGAGCGCAGAAGTGGTCCTGCAACTTTATCCGCCTCCATCCAGTCTATTAATTGTTGCCGGG
AAGCTAGAGTAAGTAGTTCGCCAGTTAATAGTTTGCGCAACGTTGTTGCCATTGCTACAGGCATCGTGGT
GTCACGCTCGTCGTTTGGTATGGCTTCATTCAGCTCCGGTTCCCAACGATCAAGGCGAGTTACATGATCC
CCCATGTTGTGCAAAAAAGCGGTTAGCTCCTTCGGTCCTCCGATCGTTGTCAGAAGTAAGTTGGCCGCAG
TGTTATCACTCATGGTTATGGCAGCACTGCATAATTCTCTTACTGTCATGCCATCCGTAAGATGCTTTTC
TGTGACTGGTGAGTACTCAACCAAGTCATTCTGAGAATAGTGTATGCGGCGACCGAGTTGCTCTTGCCCG
GCGTCAATACGGGATAATACCGCGCCACATAGCAGAACTTTAAAAGTGCTCATCATTGGAAAACGTTCTT
CGGGGCGAAAACTCTCAAGGATCTTACCGCTGTTGAGATCCAGTTCGATGTAACCCACTCGTGCACCCAA
CTGATCTTCAGCATCTTTTACTTTCACCAGCGTTTCTGGGTGAGCAAAAACAGGAAGGCAAAATGCCGCA
AAAAAGGGAATAAGGGCGACACGGAAATGTTGAATACTCATACTCTTCCTTTTTCAATATTATTGAAGCA
TTTATCAGGGTTATTGTCTCATGAGCGGATACATATTTGAATGTATTTAGAAAAATAAACAAATAGGGGT
TCCGCGCACATTTCCCCGAAAAGTGCCACCTGACGTCTAAGAAACCATTATTATCATGACATTAACCTAT
AAAAATAGGCGTATCACGAGGCCCTTTCGTCTCGCGCGTTTCGGTGATGACGGTGAAAACCTCTGACACA
TGCAGCTCCCGGAGACGGTCACAGCTTGTCTGTAAGCGGATGCCGGGAGCAGACAAGCCCGTCAGGGCGC
GTCAGCGGGTGTTGGCGGGTGTCGGGGCTGGCTTAACTATGCGGCATCAGAGCAGATTGTACTGAGAGTG
CACCATATGGACATATTGTCGTTAGAACGCGGCTACAATTAATACATAACCTTATGTATCATACACATAC
GATTTAGGTGACACTATAGA
